Addgene plasmid #36895: DMTF1
Purpose: Bacterial expression for structure determination; may not be full ORF
Depositing lab: Cheryl Arrowsmith. Depositing organization: University of Toronto.
Backbone
  Vector backbone: pET28-MHL (Addgene plasmid 26096)
  Backbone manufacturer: SGC (Addgene plasmid 26096)
  Backbone size w/o insert (bp): 7325
  Total vector size (bp): 7490
  Vector type: Bacterial Expression
Growth in bacteria
  Bacterial resistance: Kanamycin, 50 μg/mL
  Growth temperature: 37°C
  Growth strain: DH5alpha
  Copy number: Low Copy
Gene/Insert
  Gene/Insert name: DMTF1 (alt names: PDB: 2LLK; Human cyclin D binding myb-like transcription factor 1, N-terminal myb-like 1 domain)
  Species: H. sapiens (human)
  Insert size (bp): 165
  Mutation: contains Myb-like 1 domain, residues 220-274
  GenBank ID: BC070064
  Entrez Gene: DMTF1 (a.k.a. DMP1, DMTF, hDMP1)
  Tag / fusion protein: His tag with TEV cleavage (N terminal on insert)
  Cloning method: Ligation Independent Cloning
  Sequencing primers: 5′ T7; 3′ T7-term
Terms and licenses: Academic/Nonprofit Terms; Industry Terms: Not Available to Industry
Depositor comments: PDB: 2LLK. http://www.thesgc.org/structures/2LLK/
How to cite: DMTF1 was a gift from Cheryl Arrowsmith (Addgene plasmid # 36895 ; http://n2t.net/addgene:36895 ; RRID:Addgene_36895)
