[The description below was written by a language model from this plasmid's Addgene catalogue record.]
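Description:
DMTF1 is a bacterial expression plasmid built on the pET28-MHL backbone, a structural genomics derivative of the pET28 family designed for ligation-independent cloning. It is selected with kanamycin and is recorded as low copy; the total size is given as about 7.5 kb, of which the insert accounts for only 165 bp. No feature table accompanies the record, so the origin of replication and the promoter are not explicitly listed. However, the listed T7 and T7-terminator sequencing primers are consistent with the T7 promoter/terminator expression cassette typical of pET vectors, which is normally driven by T7 RNA polymerase in a suitable E. coli expression host. The DH5alpha strain named in the record is a cloning and propagation strain.

The insert is a fragment of human DMTF1 (cyclin D binding myb-like transcription factor 1, also known as DMP1), not the full open reading frame. It encodes residues 220–274, corresponding to the N-terminal Myb-like 1 domain. The fragment is fused at its N terminus to a His tag followed by a TEV protease cleavage site, which allows immobilised metal affinity purification of the recombinant domain and later removal of the tag to leave a near-native polypeptide.

The stated purpose is production of protein for structure determination, and the depositor notes link the construct to a deposited PDB structure of this domain. It is therefore suited to making the isolated Myb-like domain for structural, biophysical or binding studies, not to functional work requiring full-length DMTF1.
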