>Addgene plasmid #36895 | DMTF1 | addgene partial sequence | sequence record 46784 | T7 5'-TAATACGACTCACTATAGGG-3'
AATATTTTGTTTACTTTAAGAAGGAGATATACCATGCATCATCATCATCATCACAGCAGCGGCAGAGAAA
ACTTGTATTTCCAGGGCGACAGAAACCATGTGGGAAAATATACACCTGAAGAAATTGAGAAGCTCAAGGA
GCTCCGGATAAAGCATGGCAATGACTGGGCAACAATAGGGGCGGCGCTAGGAAGAAGTGCATCTTCTGTC
AAAGATCGGTGCCGACTGATGAAGGATACTTGCAACACAGGGTGATGACGAAGCTTGCGGCCGCACTCGA
GCACCACCACCACCACCACTGAGATCCGGCTGCTAACAAAGCCCGAAAGGAAGCTGAGTTGGCTGCTGCC
ACCGCTGAGCAATAACTAGCATAACCCCTTGGGGCCTCTAAACGGGTCTTGAGGGGTTTTTTGCTGAAAG
GAGGAACTATATCCGGATTGGCGAATGGG
[124 nt withheld, positions 450-573]
C
[91 nt withheld, positions 575-665]
A
[49 nt withheld, positions 667-715]
CCTTTGACGTTGGAGTCCACGTTCTTT
[37 nt withheld, positions 743-779]
ACCCTATCTCGGTCTATTCTTTTGATTTATAAGGGATTTTGCCGATTTCGGCCTATTGGTTAAAAAATGA
GCTGATTTAACAAAAATTTAACGCGAATTTTAACAAAATATTAACGCTTACAATTTA
